Addgene plasmid #81581: pDONR223_PPP2R1A_p.R258H
Purpose: Gateway Donor vector containing PPP2R1A , part of the Target Accelerator Plasmid Collection.
Depositing lab: Jesse Boehm & William Hahn & David Root. Depositing organization: Broad Institute. Publication: Systematic Functional Interrogation of Rare Cancer Variants Identifies Oncogenic Alleles. Kim E, Ilic N, Shrestha Y, Zou L, Kamburov A, Zhu C, Yang X, Lubonja R, Tran N, Nguyen C, Lawrence MS, Piccioni F, Bagul M, Doench JG, Chouinard CR, Wu X, Hogstrom L, Natoli T, Tamayo P, Horn H, Corsello SM, Lage K, Root DE, Subramanian A, Golub TR, Getz G, Boehm JS, Hahn WC. Cancer Discov. 2016 Jul;6(7):714-26. doi: 10.1158/2159-8290.CD-16-0160. Epub 2016 May 4. PubMed 27147599.
Backbone
  Vector backbone: pDONR223
  Backbone manufacturer: Invitrogen
  Backbone size w/o insert (bp): 2790
  Vector type: Gateway Entry vector
Growth in bacteria
  Bacterial resistance: Spectinomycin, 50 μg/mL
  Growth temperature: 37°C
  Growth strain: DH5alpha
  Copy number: High Copy
Gene/Insert
  Gene/Insert name: PPP2R1A
  Species: H. sapiens (human)
  Mutation: R258H; p.588_589delLA-insRL
  GenBank ID: NM_014225.5
  Entrez Gene: PPP2R1A (a.k.a. HJS2, MRD36, PP2A-Aalpha, PP2AA, PP2AAALPHA, PR65A)
  Promoter: None
  Cloning method: Gateway Cloning
  Sequencing primers: 5′ M13pUC-fwd; 3′ M13-Rev
Terms and licenses: Academic/Nonprofit Terms; Industry Terms: Not Available to Industry
Depositor comments: Open state: NO stop codon immediately follows insert
How to cite: pDONR223_PPP2R1A_p.R258H was a gift from Jesse Boehm & William Hahn & David Root (Addgene plasmid # 81581 ; http://n2t.net/addgene:81581 ; RRID:Addgene_81581)
