[The description below was written by a language model from this plasmid's Addgene catalogue record and pLannotate feature annotations shown in this document.]
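Description:
pDONR223_PPP2R1A_p.R258H is a Gateway entry clone built on the Invitrogen pDONR223 backbone and carries a mutant allele of the human PPP2R1A open reading frame. It is a bacterial propagation and shuttling plasmid rather than an expression vector. It replicates in E. coli from a high-copy ColE1/pUC-type origin and is selected with spectinomycin through the aadA (SmR) aminoglycoside adenylyltransferase gene, which sits downstream of a class 1 integron Pc promoter fragment and a residual gentamicin-resistance fragment. The sequenced plasmid is 4,561 nt. It also contains rrnB T1 and T2 terminators, which help insulate the cloning region from read-through transcription, along with small lacZα and lacI remnants.

The insert encodes the PR65/Aα scaffolding subunit of protein phosphatase 2A, which coordinates assembly of the catalytic subunit with a variable regulatory B subunit. This clone carries the R258H substitution, and the record also lists a C-terminal change (residues 588–589, LA replaced by RL). The ORF is flanked by two attL recombination sites, both labelled attL3 by the automated annotation, so LR Clonase can move it into any compatible destination vector. No promoter is recorded for the insert. A T7 promoter lies beyond the downstream attL site and is annotated on the opposite strand to the coding sequence. The clone is in the "open" configuration, with no stop codon after the ORF, which allows C-terminal fusions to tags supplied by the destination vector. It belongs to the Target Accelerator Plasmid Collection, a resource for the systematic functional testing of rare cancer-associated variants.
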