Features (pLannotate 1.2.2; 12 found; start..end, strand, type, name):
     38..74      -  CDS            lacZα (fragment): LacZα fragment of β-galactosidase; lacZ fragment
     91..186     +  protein_bind   attL3: mutant version of attL; recombination site for the Gateway® LR reaction LR Clonase™
    192..1952    +  CDS            PPP2R1A: 2AAA_HUMAN - Experimental evidence at protein level: Swiss-Prot protein existence level 1. The PR65 subunit of protein phosphatase 2A serves as a scaffolding molecule to coordinate the assembly of the catalytic subunit and a variable regulatory B subunit. Upon interaction with GNA12 promotes dephosphorylation of microtubule associated protein TAU/MAPT (PubMed:15525651). Required for proper chromosome segregation and for centromeric localization of SGO1 in mitosis (PubMed:16580887). From Homo sapiens (Human).
   1964..2059    -  protein_bind   attL3: mutant version of attL; recombination site for the Gateway® LR reaction LR Clonase™
   2078..2096    -  promoter       T7 promoter: promoter for bacteriophage T7 RNA polymerase
   2286..2309    +  promoter       Pc promoter (fragment): intI1 (promoter lies within the coding sequence); class 1 integron promoter
   2485..2541    +  CDS            GmR (fragment): gentamycin acetyltransferase; aacC1; confers resistance to gentamycin
   2548..3339    +  CDS            SmR: aminoglycoside adenylyltransferase (Murphy, 1985); aadA; confers resistance to spectinomycin and streptomycin
   3432..4020    +  rep_origin     ori: high-copy-number ColE1/pMB1/pBR322/pUC origin of replication
   4203..4295    +  CDS            lacI (fragment): lac repressor; lacI; The lac repressor binds to the lac operator to inhibit transcription in E. coli. This inhibition can be relieved by adding lactose or isopropyl-β-D-thiogalactopyranoside (IPTG).
   4350..4377    -  terminator     rrnB T2 terminator: transcription terminator T2 from the E. coli rrnB gene
   4509..4552    +  terminator     rrnB T1 terminator: Escherichia coli rrnB; transcription terminator T1 from the E. coli rrnB gene
>Addgene plasmid #81581 | pDONR223_PPP2R1A_p.R258H | addgene full sequence | sequence record 167015 | Addgene NGS Result
GGCAGTTCCCTACTCTCGCGTTAACGCTAGCATGGATGTTTTCCCAGTCACGACGTTGTAAAACGACGGC
CAGTCTTAAGCTCGGGCCCCAAATAATGATTTTATTTTGACTGATAGTGACCTGTTCGTTGCAACAAATT
GATGAGCAATGCTTTTTTATAATGCCAACTTTGTACAAAAAAGTTGGCACCATGGCGGCGGCCGACGGCG
ACGACTCGCTGTACCCCATCGCGGTGCTCATAGACGAACTCCGCAATGAGGACGTTCAGCTTCGCCTCAA
CAGCATCAAGAAGCTGTCCACCATCGCCTTGGCCCTTGGGGTTGAAAGGACCCGAAGTGAGCTTCTGCCT
TTCCTTACAGATACCATCTATGATGAAGATGAGGTCCTCCTGGCCCTGGCAGAACAGCTGGGAACCTTCA
CTACCCTGGTGGGAGGCCCAGAGTACGTGCACTGCCTGCTGCCACCGCTGGAGTCGCTGGCCACAGTGGA
GGAGACAGTGGTGCGGGACAAGGCAGTGGAGTCCTTACGGGCCATCTCACACGAGCACTCGCCCTCTGAC
CTGGAGGCGCACTTTGTGCCGCTAGTGAAGCGGCTGGCGGGCGGCGACTGGTTCACCTCCCGCACCTCGG
CCTGCGGCCTCTTCTCCGTCTGCTACCCCCGAGTGTCCAGTGCTGTGAAGGCGGAACTTCGACAGTACTT
CCGGAACCTGTGCTCAGATGACACCCCCATGGTGCGGCGGGCCGCAGCCTCCAAGCTGGGGGAGTTTGCC
AAGGTGCTGGAGCTGGACAACGTCAAGAGTGAGATCATCCCCATGTTCTCCAACCTGGCCTCTGACGAGC
AGGACTCGGTGCGGCTGCTGGCGGTGGAGGCGTGCGTGAACATCGCCCAGCTTCTGCCCCAGGAGGATCT
GGAGGCCCTGGTGATGCCCACTCTGCGCCAGGCCGCTGAAGACAAGTCCTGGCACGTCCGCTACATGGTG
GCTGACAAGTTCACAGAGCTCCAGAAAGCAGTGGGGCCTGAGATCACCAAGACAGACCTGGTCCCTGCCT
TCCAGAACCTGATGAAAGACTGTGAGGCCGAGGTGAGGGCCGCAGCCTCCCACAAGGTCAAAGAGTTCTG
TGAAAACCTCTCAGCTGACTGTCGGGAGAATGTGATCATGTCCCAGATCTTGCCCTGCATCAAGGAGCTG
GTGTCCGATGCCAACCAACATGTCAAGTCTGCCCTGGCCTCAGTCATCATGGGTCTCTCTCCCATCTTGG
GCAAAGACAACACCATCGAGCACCTCTTGCCCCTCTTCCTGGCTCAGCTGAAGGATGAGTGCCCTGAGGT
ACGGCTGAACATCATCTCTAACCTGGACTGTGTGAACGAGGTGATTGGCATCCGGCAGCTGTCCCAGTCC
CTGCTCCCTGCCATTGTGGAGCTGGCTGAGGACGCCAAGTGGCGGGTGCGGCTGGCCATCATTGAGTACA
TGCCCCTCCTGGCTGGACAGCTGGGAGTGGAGTTCTTTGATGAGAAACTTAACTCCTTGTGCATGGCCTG
GCTTGTGGATCATGTATATGCCATCCGCGAGGCAGCCACCAGCAACCTGAAGAAGCTAGTGGAAAAGTTT
GGGAAGGAGTGGGCCCATGCCACAATCATCCCCAAGGTCTTGGCCATGTCCGGAGACCCCAACTACCTGC
ACCGCATGACTACGCTCTTCTGCATCAATGTGCTGTCTGAGGTCTGTGGGCAGGACATCACCACCAAGCA
CATGCTACCCACGGTTCTGCGCATGGCTGGGGACCCGGTTGCCAATGTCCGCTTCAATGTGGCCAAGTCT
CTGCAGAAGATAGGGCCCATCCTGGACAACAGCACCTTGCAGAGTGAAGTCAAGCCCATCCTAGAGAAGC
TGACCCAGGACCAGGATGTGGACGTCAAATACTTTGCCCAGGAGGCTCTGACTGTTCTGTCTCGCCTGAT
TGCCAACTTTCTTGTACAAAGTTGGCATTATAAGAAAGCATTGCTTATCAATTTGTTGCAACGAACAGGT
CACTATCAGTCAAAATAAAATCATTATTTGCCATCCAGCTGATATCCCCTATAGTGAGTCGTATTACATG
GTCATAGCTGTTTCCTGGCAGCTCTGGCCCGTGTCTCAAAATCTCTGATGTTACATTGCACAAGATAAAA
ATATATCATCATGCCTCCTCTAGACCAGCCAGGACAGAAATGCCTCGACTTCGCTGCTACCCAAGGTTGC
CGGGTGACGCACACCGTGGAAACGGATGAAGGCACGAACCCAGTGGACATAAGCCTGTTCGGTTCGTAAG
CTGTAATGCAAGTAGCGTATGCGCTCACGCAACTGGTCCAGAACCTTGACCGAACGCAGCGGTGGTAACG
GCGCAGTGGCGGTTTTCATGGCTTGTTATGACTGTTTTTTTGGGGTACAGTCTATGCCTCGGGCATCCAA
GCAGCAAGCGCGTTACGCCGTGGGTCGATGTTTGATGTTATGGAGCAGCAACGATGTTACGCAGCAGGGC
AGTCGCCCTAAAACAAAGTTAAACATTATGAGGGAAGCGGTGATCGCCGAAGTATCGACTCAACTATCAG
AGGTAGTTGGCGTCATCGAGCGCCATCTCGAACCGACGTTGCTGGCCGTACATTTGTACGGCTCCGCAGT
GGATGGCGGCCTGAAGCCACACAGTGATATTGATTTGCTGGTTACGGTGACCGTAAGGCTTGATGAAACA
ACGCGGCGAGCTTTGATCAACGACCTTTTGGAAACTTCGGCTTCCCCTGGAGAGAGCGAGATTCTCCGCG
CTGTAGAAGTCACCATTGTTGTGCACGACGACATCATTCCGTGGCGTTATCCAGCTAAGCGCGAACTGCA
ATTTGGAGAATGGCAGCGCAATGACATTCTTGCAGGTATCTTCGAGCCAGCCACGATCGACATTGATCTG
GCTATCTTGCTGACAAAAGCAAGAGAACATAGCGTTGCCTTGGTAGGTCCAGCGGCGGAGGAACTCTTTG
ATCCGGTTCCTGAACAGGATCTATTTGAGGCGCTAAATGAAACCTTAACGCTATGGAACTCGCCGCCCGA
CTGGGCTGGCGATGAGCGAAATGTAGTGCTTACGTTGTCCCGCATTTGGTACAGCGCAGTAACCGGCAAA
ATCGCGCCGAAGGATGTCGCTGCCGACTGGGCAATGGAGCGCCTGCCGGCCCAGTATCAGCCCGTCATAC
TTGAAGCTAGACAGGCTTATCTTGGACAAGAAGAAGATCGCTTGGCCTCGCGCGCAGATCAGTTGGAAGA
ATTTGTCCACTACGTGAAAGGCGAGATCACCAAGGTAGTCGGCAAATAACCCTCGAGCCACCCATGACCA
AAATCCCTTAACGTGAGTTACGCGTCGTTCCACTGAGCGTCAGACCCCGTAGAAAAGATCAAAGGATCTT
CTTGAGATCCTTTTTTTCTGCGCGTAATCTGCTGCTTGCAAACAAAAAAACCACCGCTACCAGCGGTGGT
TTGTTTGCCGGATCAAGAGCTACCAACTCTTTTTCCGAAGGTAACTGGCTTCAGCAGAGCGCAGATACCA
AATACTGTTCTTCTAGTGTAGCCGTAGTTAGGCCACCACTTCAAGAACTCTGTAGCACCGCCTACATACC
TCGCTCTGCTAATCCTGTTACCAGTGGCTGCTGCCAGTGGCGATAAGTCGTGTCTTACCGGGTTGGACTC
AAGACGATAGTTACCGGATAAGGCGCAGCGGTCGGGCTGAACGGGGGGTTCGTGCACACAGCCCAGCTTG
GAGCGAACGACCTACACCGAACTGAGATACCTACAGCGTGAGCTATGAGAAAGCGCCACGCTTCCCGAAG
GGAGAAAGGCGGACAGGTATCCGGTAAGCGGCAGGGTCGGAACAGGAGAGCGCACGAGGGAGCTTCCAGG
GGGAAACGCCTGGTATCTTTATAGTCCTGTCGGGTTTCGCCACCTCTGACTTGAGCGTCGATTTTTGTGA
TGCTCGTCAGGGGGGCGGAGCCTATGGAAAAACGCCAGCAACGCGGCCTTTTTACGGTTCCTGGCCTTTT
GCTGGCCTTTTGCTCACATGTTCTTTCCTGCGTTATCCCCTGATTCTGTGGATAACCGTATTACCGCCTT
TGAGTGAGCTGATACCGCTCGCCGCAGCCGAACGACCGAGCGCAGCGAGTCAGTGAGCGAGGAAGCGGAA
GAGCGCCCAATACGCAAACCGCCTCTCCCCGCGCGTTGGCCGATTCATTAATGCAGCTGGCACGACAGGT
TTCCCGACTGGAAAGCGGGCAGTGAGCGCAACGCAATTAATACGCGTACCGCTAGCCAGGAAGAGTTTGT
AGAAACGCAAAAAGGCCATCCGTCAGGATGGCCTTCTGCTTAGTTTGATGCCTGGCAGTTTATGGCGGGC
GTCCTGCCCGCCACCCTCCGGGCCGTTGCTTCACAACGTTCAAATCCGCTCCCGGCGGATTTGTCCTACT
CAGGAGAGCGTTCACCGACAAACAACAGATAAAACGAAAGGCCCAGTCTTCCGACTGAGCCTTTCGTTTT
ATTTGATGCCT
