>Addgene plasmid #81581 | pDONR223_PPP2R1A_p.R258H | depositor partial sequence | sequence record 154900 | Insert sequence
ATGGCGGCGGCCGACGGCGACGACTCGCTGTACCCCATCGCGGTGCTCATAGACGAACTCCGCAATGAGG
ACGTTCAGCTTCGCCTCAACAGCATCAAGAAGCTGTCCACCATCGCCTTGGCCCTTGGGGTTGAAAGGAC
CCGAAGTGAGCTTCTGCCTTTCCTTACAGATACCATCTATGATGAAGATGAGGTCCTCCTGGCCCTGGCA
GAACAGCTGGGAACCTTCACTACCCTGGTGGGAGGCCCAGAGTACGTGCACTGCCTGCTGCCACCGCTGG
AGTCGCTGGCCACAGTGGAGGAGACAGTGGTGCGGGACAAGGCAGTGGAGTCCTTACGGGCCATCTCACA
CGAGCACTCGCCCTCTGACCTGGAGGCGCACTTTGTGCCGCTAGTGAAGCGGCTGGCGGGCGGCGACTGG
TTCACCTCCCGCACCTCGGCCTGCGGCCTCTTCTCCGTCTGCTACCCCCGAGTGTCCAGTGCTGTGAAGG
CGGAACTTCGACAGTACTTCCGGAACCTGTGCTCAGATGACACCCCCATGGTGCGGCGGGCCGCAGCCTC
CAAGCTGGGGGAGTTTGCCAAGGTGCTGGAGCTGGACAACGTCAAGAGTGAGATCATCCCCATGTTCTCC
AACCTGGCCTCTGACGAGCAGGACTCGGTGCGGCTGCTGGCGGTGGAGGCGTGCGTGAACATCGCCCAGC
TTCTGCCCCAGGAGGATCTGGAGGCCCTGGTGATGCCCACTCTGCGCCAGGCCGCTGAAGACAAGTCCTG
GCACGTCCGCTACATGGTGGCTGACAAGTTCACAGAGCTCCAGAAAGCAGTGGGGCCTGAGATCACCAAG
ACAGACCTGGTCCCTGCCTTCCAGAACCTGATGAAAGACTGTGAGGCCGAGGTGAGGGCCGCAGCCTCCC
ACAAGGTCAAAGAGTTCTGTGAAAACCTCTCAGCTGACTGTCGGGAGAATGTGATCATGTCCCAGATCTT
GCCCTGCATCAAGGAGCTGGTGTCCGATGCCAACCAACATGTCAAGTCTGCCCTGGCCTCAGTCATCATG
GGTCTCTCTCCCATCTTGGGCAAAGACAACACCATCGAGCACCTCTTGCCCCTCTTCCTGGCTCAGCTGA
AGGATGAGTGCCCTGAGGTACGGCTGAACATCATCTCTAACCTGGACTGTGTGAACGAGGTGATTGGCAT
CCGGCAGCTGTCCCAGTCCCTGCTCCCTGCCATTGTGGAGCTGGCTGAGGACGCCAAGTGGCGGGTGCGG
CTGGCCATCATTGAGTACATGCCCCTCCTGGCTGGACAGCTGGGAGTGGAGTTCTTTGATGAGAAACTTA
ACTCCTTGTGCATGGCCTGGCTTGTGGATCATGTATATGCCATCCGCGAGGCAGCCACCAGCAACCTGAA
GAAGCTAGTGGAAAAGTTTGGGAAGGAGTGGGCCCATGCCACAATCATCCCCAAGGTCTTGGCCATGTCC
GGAGACCCCAACTACCTGCACCGCATGACTACGCTCTTCTGCATCAATGTGCTGTCTGAGGTCTGTGGGC
AGGACATCACCACCAAGCACATGCTACCCACGGTTCTGCGCATGGCTGGGGACCCGGTTGCCAATGTCCG
CTTCAATGTGGCCAAGTCTCTGCAGAAGATAGGGCCCATCCTGGACAACAGCACCTTGCAGAGTGAAGTC
AAGCCCATCCTAGAGAAGCTGACCCAGGACCAGGATGTGGACGTCAAATACTTTGCCCAGGAGGCTCTGA
CTGTTCTGTCTCGCC
